Addgene plasmid #35885: Wnt11 STOP
Depositing lab: Marian Waterman. Depositing organization: University of California, Irvine. Publication: A uniform human Wnt expression library reveals a shared secretory pathway and unique signaling activities. Najdi R, Proffitt K, Sprowl S, Kaur S, Yu J, Covey TM, Virshup DM, Waterman ML. Differentiation. 2012 Sep;84(2):203-13. doi: 10.1016/j.diff.2012.06.004. Epub 2012 Jul 9. PubMed 22784633.
Backbone
  Vector backbone: pENTR/D-TOPO
  Backbone manufacturer: Invitrogen
  Backbone size w/o insert (bp): 2580
  Vector type: Entry Vector
Growth in bacteria
  Bacterial resistance: Kanamycin, 50 μg/mL
  Growth temperature: 37°C
  Growth strain: DH5alpha
  Copy number: High Copy
Gene/Insert
  Gene/Insert name: WNT11 (alt name: HWNT11)
  Species: H. sapiens (human)
  Insert size (bp): 1071
  Mutation: None
  Entrez Gene: WNT11 (a.k.a. HWNT11)
  Cloning method: Restriction Enzyme
  Sequencing primers: 5′ M13 (-20)-FWD; 3′ M13-Reverse
Terms and licenses: Academic/Nonprofit Terms; Industry Terms: Not Available to Industry
How to cite: Wnt11 STOP was a gift from Marian Waterman (Addgene plasmid # 35885 ; http://n2t.net/addgene:35885 ; RRID:Addgene_35885)
