[The description below was written by a language model from this plasmid's Addgene catalogue record and pLannotate feature annotations shown in this document.]
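Description:
Wnt11 STOP is a Gateway entry clone built on the pENTR/D-TOPO backbone and carrying the wild-type human WNT11 open reading frame, with no mutations recorded. It is a small plasmid of about 3.65 kb that is propagated in E. coli from a high-copy ColE1/pUC-type origin and selected with kanamycin through an aminoglycoside phosphotransferase (KanR) gene. It belongs to a uniform library of human Wnt clones assembled to compare Wnt secretion and signaling activities.

The WNT11 coding sequence, which encodes a secreted ligand for Frizzled family receptors, lies between attL1 and attL2 recombination sites. These sites allow directional transfer of the insert into any attR-containing destination vector by an LR Clonase reaction. As is normal for an entry vector, no eukaryotic promoter is annotated, so expression in mammalian cells depends on the destination vector chosen. The only promoter in the table is a T7 promoter just outside attL2, oriented back toward the insert. The rrnB T1 and T2 terminators upstream of attL1 shield the insert from read-through transcription originating in the backbone, and the short lacI and lacZα fragments annotated nearby appear to be backbone remnants rather than functional genes. The "STOP" in the name suggests that the native stop codon is retained, which would give an untagged protein rather than a C-terminal fusion after recombination, although the record does not say this explicitly. M13 forward and reverse priming sites flank the cassette for sequence verification.
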