Features (pLannotate 1.2.2; 10 found; start..end, strand, type, name):
    121..213     +  CDS            lacI (fragment): lac repressor; lacI; The lac repressor binds to the lac operator to inhibit transcription in E. coli. This inhibition can be relieved by adding lactose or isopropyl-β-D-thiogalactopyranoside (IPTG).
    268..295     -  terminator     rrnB T2 terminator: transcription terminator T2 from the E. coli rrnB gene
    427..470     +  terminator     rrnB T1 terminator: Escherichia coli rrnB; transcription terminator T1 from the E. coli rrnB gene
    517..553     -  CDS            lacZα (fragment): LacZα fragment of β-galactosidase; lacZ fragment
    569..668     +  protein_bind   attL1: mutant version of attL; recombination site for the Gateway® LR reaction LR Clonase™
    689..1750    +  CDS            WNT11: WNT11_HUMAN - Experimental evidence at protein level: Swiss-Prot protein existence level 1. Ligand for members of the frizzled family of seven transmembrane receptors. Probable developmental protein. May be a signaling molecule which affects the development of discrete regions of tissues. Is likely to signal over only few cell diameters. From Homo sapiens (Human).
   1776..1875    -  protein_bind   attL2: mutant version of attL; recombination site for the Gateway® LR reaction LR Clonase™
   1893..1911    -  promoter       T7 promoter: promoter for bacteriophage T7 RNA polymerase
   2045..2854    +  CDS            KanR: aminoglycoside phosphotransferase; aph(3')-Ia; confers resistance to kanamycin in bacteria or G418 (Geneticin®) in eukaryotes
   3001..3589    +  rep_origin     ori: high-copy-number ColE1/pMB1/pBR322/pUC origin of replication
>Addgene plasmid #35885 | Wnt11 STOP | depositor full sequence | sequence record 44151 | Wnt11 STOP sequence 3651 bps
CTTTCCTGCGTTATCCCCTGATTCTGTGGATAACCGTATTACCGCCTTTGAGTGAGCTGATACCGCTCGC
CGCAGCCGAACGACCGAGCGCAGCGAGTCAGTGAGCGAGGAAGCGGAAGAGCGCCCAATACGCAAACCGC
CTCTCCCCGCGCGTTGGCCGATTCATTAATGCAGCTGGCACGACAGGTTTCCCGACTGGAAAGCGGGCAG
TGAGCGCAACGCAATTAATACGCGTACCGCTAGCCAGGAAGAGTTTGTAGAAACGCAAAAAGGCCATCCG
TCAGGATGGCCTTCTGCTTAGTTTGATGCCTGGCAGTTTATGGCGGGCGTCCTGCCCGCCACCCTCCGGG
CCGTTGCTTCACAACGTTCAAATCCGCTCCCGGCGGATTTGTCCTACTCAGGAGAGCGTTCACCGACAAA
CAACAGATAAAACGAAAGGCCCAGTCTTCCGACTGAGCCTTTCGTTTTATTTGATGCCTGGCAGTTCCCT
ACTCTCGCGTTAACGCTAGCATGGATGTTTTCCCAGTCACGACGTTGTAAAACGACGGCCAGTCTTAAGC
TCGGGCCCCAAATAATGATTTTATTTTGACTGATAGTGACCTGTTCGTTGCAACAAATTGATGAGCAATG
CTTTTTTATAATGCCAACTTTGTACAAAAAAGCAGGCTCCGCGGCCGCCCCCTTCACCATGAGGGCGCGG
CCGCAGGTCTGCGAGGCGCTGCTCTTCGCCCTGGCGCTCCAGACCGGCGTGTGCTATGGCATCAAGTGGC
TGGCGCTGTCCAAGACACCATCGGCCCTGGCACTGAACCAGACGCAACACTGCAAGCAGCTGGAGGGTCT
GGTGTCTGCACAGGTGCAGCTGTGCCGCAGCAACCTGGAGCTCATGCACACGGTGGTGCACGCCGCCCGC
GAGGTCATGAAGGCCTGTCGCCGGGCCTTTGCCGACATGCGCTGGAACTGCTCCTCCATTGAGCTCGCCC
CCAACTATTTGCTTGACCTGGAGAGAGGGACCCGGGAGTCGGCCTTCGTGTATGCGCTGTCGGCCGCCGC
CATCAGCCACGCCATCGCCCGGGCCTGCACCTCCGGCGACCTGCCCGGCTGCTCCTGCGGCCCCGTCCCA
GGTGAGCCACCCGGGCCCGGGAACCGCTGGGGAGGATGTGCGGACAACCTCAGCTACGGGCTCCTCATGG
GGGCCAAGTTTTCCGATGCTCCTATGAAGGTGAAAAAAACAGGATCCCAAGCCAATAAACTGATGCGTCT
ACACAACAGTGAAGTGGGGAGACAGGCTCTGCGCGCCTCTCTGGAAATGAAGTGTAAGTGCCATGGGGTG
TCTGGCTCCTGCTCCATCCGCACCTGCTGGAAGGGGCTGCAGGAGCTGCAGGATGTGGCTGCTGACCTCA
AGACCCGATACCTGTCGGCCACCAAGGTAGTGCACCGACCCATGGGCACCCGCAAGCACCTGGTGCCCAA
GGACCTGGATATCCGGCCTGTGAAGGACTCGGAACTCGTCTATCTGCAGAGCTCACCTGACTTCTGCATG
AAGAATGAGAAGGTGGGCTCCCACGGGACACAAGACAGGCAGTGCAACAAGACATCCAACGGAAGCGACA
GCTGCGACCTTATGTGCTGCGGGCGTGGCTACAACCCCTACACAGACCGCGTGGTCGAGCGGTGCCACTG
TAAGTACCACTGGTGCTGCTACGTCACCTGCCGCAGGTGTGAGCGTACCGTGGAGCGCTATGTCTGCAAG
TGAATTCTGAAGGGTGGGCGCGCCGACCCAGCTTTCTTGTACAAAGTTGGCATTATAAGAAAGCATTGCT
TATCAATTTGTTGCAACGAACAGGTCACTATCAGTCAAAATAAAATCATTATTTGCCATCCAGCTGATAT
CCCCTATAGTGAGTCGTATTACATGGTCATAGCTGTTTCCTGGCAGCTCTGGCCCGTGTCTCAAAATCTC
TGATGTTACATTGCACAAGATAAAAATATATCATCATGAACAATAAAACTGTCTGCTTACATAAACAGTA
ATACAAGGGGTGTTATGAGCCATATTCAACGGGAAACGTCGAGGCCGCGATTAAATTCCAACATGGATGC
TGATTTATATGGGTATAAATGGGCTCGCGATAATGTCGGGCAATCAGGTGCGACAATCTATCGCTTGTAT
GGGAAGCCCGATGCGCCAGAGTTGTTTCTGAAACATGGCAAAGGTAGCGTTGCCAATGATGTTACAGATG
AGATGGTCAGACTAAACTGGCTGACGGAATTTATGCCTCTTCCGACCATCAAGCATTTTATCCGTACTCC
TGATGATGCATGGTTACTCACCACTGCGATCCCCGGAAAAACAGCATTCCAGGTATTAGAAGAATATCCT
GATTCAGGTGAAAATATTGTTGATGCGCTGGCAGTGTTCCTGCGCCGGTTGCATTCGATTCCTGTTTGTA
ATTGTCCTTTTAACAGCGATCGCGTATTTCGTCTCGCTCAGGCGCAATCACGAATGAATAACGGTTTGGT
TGATGCGAGTGATTTTGATGACGAGCGTAATGGCTGGCCTGTTGAACAAGTCTGGAAAGAAATGCATAAA
CTTTTGCCATTCTCACCGGATTCAGTCGTCACTCATGGTGATTTCTCACTTGATAACCTTATTTTTGACG
AGGGGAAATTAATAGGTTGTATTGATGTTGGACGAGTCGGAATCGCAGACCGATACCAGGATCTTGCCAT
CCTATGGAACTGCCTCGGTGAGTTTTCTCCTTCATTACAGAAACGGCTTTTTCAAAAATATGGTATTGAT
AATCCTGATATGAATAAATTGCAGTTTCATTTGATGCTCGATGAGTTTTTCTAATCAGAATTGGTTAATT
GGTTGTAACACTGGCAGAGCATTACGCTGACTTGACGGGACGGCGCAAGCTCATGACCAAAATCCCTTAA
CGTGAGTTACGCGTCGTTCCACTGAGCGTCAGACCCCGTAGAAAAGATCAAAGGATCTTCTTGAGATCCT
TTTTTTCTGCGCGTAATCTGCTGCTTGCAAACAAAAAAACCACCGCTACCAGCGGTGGTTTGTTTGCCGG
ATCAAGAGCTACCAACTCTTTTTCCGAAGGTAACTGGCTTCAGCAGAGCGCAGATACCAAATACTGTCCT
TCTAGTGTAGCCGTAGTTAGGCCACCACTTCAAGAACTCTGTAGCACCGCCTACATACCTCGCTCTGCTA
ATCCTGTTACCAGTGGCTGCTGCCAGTGGCGATAAGTCGTGTCTTACCGGGTTGGACTCAAGACGATAGT
TACCGGATAAGGCGCAGCGGTCGGGCTGAACGGGGGGTTCGTGCACACAGCCCAGCTTGGAGCGAACGAC
CTACACCGAACTGAGATACCTACAGCGTGAGCATTGAGAAAGCGCCACGCTTCCCGAAGGGAGAAAGGCG
GACAGGTATCCGGTAAGCGGCAGGGTCGGAACAGGAGAGCGCACGAGGGAGCTTCCAGGGGGAAACGCCT
GGTATCTTTATAGTCCTGTCGGGTTTCGCCACCTCTGACTTGAGCGTCGATTTTTGTGATGCTCGTCAGG
GGGGCGGAGCCTATGGAAAAACGCCAGCAACGCGGCCTTTTTACGGTTCCTGGCCTTTTGCTGGCCTTTT
GCTCACATGTT
