>Addgene plasmid #35885 | Wnt11 STOP | addgene partial sequence | sequence record 44962 | M13rev
TCAGCTGGATGGCAAATAATGATTTTATTTTGACTGATAGTGACCTGTTCGTTGCAACAAATTGATAAGC
AATGCTTTCTTATAATGCCAACTTTGTACAAGAAAGCTGGGTCGGCGCGCCCACCCTTCAGAATTCACTT
GCAGACATAGCGCTCCACGGTACGCTCACACCTGCGGCAGGTGACGTAGCAGCACCAGTGGTACTTACAG
TGGCACCGCTCGACCACGCGGTCTGTGTAGGGGTTGTAGCCACGCCCGCAGCACATAAGGTCGCAGCTGT
CGCTTCCGTTGGATGTCTTGTTGCACTGCCTGTCTTGTGTCCCGTGGGAGCCCACCTTCTCATTCTTCAT
GCAGAAGTCAGGTGAGCTCTGCAGATAGACGAGTTCCGAGTCCTTCACAGGCCGGATATCCAGGTCCTTG
GGCACCAGGTGCTTGCGGGTGCCCATGGGTCGGTGCACTACCTTGGTGGCCGACAGGTATCGGGTCTTGA
GGTCAGCAGCCACATCCTGCAGCTCCTGCAGCCCCTTCCAGCAGGTGCGGATGGAGCAGGAGCCAGACAC
CCCATGGCACTTACACTTCATTTCCAGAGAGGCGCGCAGAGCCTGTCTCCCCACTTCACTGTTGTGTAGA
CGCATCAGTTTATTGGCTTGGGATCCTGTTTTTTTCACCTTCATAGGAGCATCGGAAAACTTGGCCCCCA
TGAGGAGCCCGTAGCTGAGGTTGTCCGCACATCCTCCCCAGCGGTTCCCGGGCCCGGGTGGCTCACCTGG
GACGGGGCCGCAGGAGCAGCCGGGCAGGTCGCCGGAGGTGCAGGCCCGGGCGATGGCGTGGCTGATGGCG
GCGGCCGACAGCGC
